Addgene plasmid #147150: pAc5.1B-EGFP-DmGW182_539-830_O
Purpose: Insect Expression of DmGW182_539-830
Depositing lab: Elisa Izaurralde. Depositing organization: Max Planck Institute for Developmental Biology. Publication: The interactions of GW182 proteins with PABP and deadenylases are required for both translational repression and degradation of miRNA targets. Huntzinger E, Kuzuoglu-Ozturk D, Braun JE, Eulalio A, Wohlbold L, Izaurralde E. Nucleic Acids Res. 2013 Jan;41(2):978-94. doi: 10.1093/nar/gks1078. Epub 2012 Nov 21. PubMed 23172285.
Backbone
  Vector backbone: Unknown
  Vector type: Insect Expression
Growth in bacteria
  Bacterial resistance: Ampicillin, 100 μg/mL
  Growth temperature: 37°C
  Growth strain: DH5alpha
  Copy number: Low Copy
Gene/Insert
  Gene/Insert name: DmGW182_539-830
  Species: D. melanogaster (fly)
  Mutation: Two non silent mutations V704A and N799S and one silent mutation G2295A compared to the sequence given by NM_166780 varA
  Entrez Gene: gw (a.k.a. Dmel_CG31992, CG11484, CG31992, CG9905, Dmel\CG31992, GQ182, GW, GW182, Gw, Gw182, anon-EST:Posey205, dGW182, gw182)
  Cloning method: Unknown
Terms and licenses: Academic/Nonprofit Terms; Industry Terms: Not Available to Industry
Depositor comments: Plasmids from this collection were made available to the research community and donated after the lab closed. Please note that the sequence provided by the depositing laboratory may be theoretical/predicted or based on Sanger sequencing results. There may be discrepancies between sequencing results obtained by Addgene and the depositor sequence. If an Addgene verified sequence is not available, please contact before placing your order to request that our lab fully sequence the plasmid.
How to cite: pAc5.1B-EGFP-DmGW182_539-830_O was a gift from Elisa Izaurralde (Addgene plasmid # 147150 ; http://n2t.net/addgene:147150 ; RRID:Addgene_147150)
