[The description below was written by a language model from this plasmid's Addgene catalogue record and pLannotate feature annotations shown in this document.]
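Description:
pAc5.1B-EGFP-DmGW182_539-830_O is an insect-cell expression plasmid of about 7 kb. The catalogue lists its backbone as unknown, although the name and annotated features point to a pAc5.1-type vector. In bacteria it replicates from a ColE1/pUC-family origin and is selected with ampicillin through the β-lactamase gene and its own promoter. The feature annotation describes this origin as high copy, whereas the catalogue records the plasmid as low copy. Short fragments of a tetracycline resistance gene and of SV40 large T antigen are also annotated; these look like non-functional backbone remnants.

The expression cassette is driven by the Drosophila melanogaster actin 5C (Ac5) promoter, a strong constitutive promoter commonly used in fly cell lines. Downstream lies an EGFP coding sequence followed by a fragment of the D. melanogaster gw gene (GW182) covering residues 539–830, so the fragment is expected to be produced as an N-terminally EGFP-tagged fusion. A V5 epitope tag is annotated just after the insert, but the record does not show whether it is read in frame or cut off by a stop codon. An SV40 polyadenylation signal follows the cassette. Relative to the reference transcript, the insert carries two amino-acid changes, V704A and N799S, and one silent nucleotide substitution.

GW182 is a core component of miRNA-mediated silencing, and the associated study examined how GW182 interactions with PABP and deadenylases contribute to translational repression and degradation of miRNA targets. A fluorescently tagged sub-fragment like this one suits localisation, interaction or domain-mapping experiments in insect cells. The depositor sequence may be theoretical rather than fully verified.
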