Features (pLannotate 1.2.2; 10 found; start..end, strand, type, name):
     56..2568    +  promoter       Ac5 promoter: Drosophila melanogaster actin 5C promoter
   2588..3304    +  CDS            EGFP: EGFP is a basic (constitutively fluorescent) green fluorescent protein published in 1996, derived from Aequorea victoria. It is reported to be a rapidly-maturing weak dimer with moderate acid sensitivity.
   3347..4222    +  CDS            gw (fragment): GAWKY_DROME - Also known as GW182 From Drosophila melanogaster (Fruit fly).
   4248..4289    +  CDS            V5 tag: epitope tag from simian virus 5
   4389..4523    -  polyA_signal   SV40 poly(A) signal: SV40 polyadenylation signal
   4546..4630    -  CDS            large T antigen (fragment): large T antigen from SV40 (simian virus 40)
   4631..5101    +  CDS            TcR (fragment): tetracycline efflux protein; tet; confers resistance to tetracycline
   5145..5733    -  rep_origin     ori: high-copy-number ColE1/pMB1/pBR322/pUC origin of replication
   5904..6764    -  CDS            AmpR: β-lactamase; bla; confers resistance to ampicillin, carbenicillin, and related antibiotics
   6765..6869    -  promoter       AmpR promoter: bla
>Addgene plasmid #147150 | pAc5.1B-EGFP-DmGW182_539-830_O | depositor full sequence | sequence record 289597 | Full Sequence
CTTCAAGGAATTAATTCTATATTCTAAAAACACAAATGATACTTCTAAAAAAAATCATGAATGGCATCAA
CTCTGAATCAAATCTTTGCAGATGCACCTACTTCTCATTTCCACTGTCACATCATTTTTCCAGATCTCGC
TGCCTGTTATGTGGCCCACAAACCAAGACACGTTTTATGGCCATTAAAGCTGGCTGATCGTCGCCAAACA
CCAAATACATATCAATATGTACATTCGAGAAAGAAGCGATCAAAGAAGCGTCTTCGGGCGAGTAGGAGAA
TGCGGAGGAGAAGGAGAACGAGCTGATCTAGTATCTCTCCACAATCCAATGCCAACTGACCAACTGGCCA
TATTCGGAGCAATTTGAAGCCAATTTCCATCGCCTGGCGATCGCTCCATTCTTGGCTATATGTTTTTCAC
CGTTCCCGGGGCCATTTTCAAAGACTCGTCGGTAAGATAAGATTGTGTCACTCGCTGTCTCTCTTCATTT
GTCGAAGAATGCTGAGGAATTTCGCGATGACGTCGGCGAGTATTTTGAAGAATGAGAATAATTTGTATTT
ATACGAAAATCAGTTAGTGGAATTTTCTACAAAAACATGTTATCTATAGATAATTTTGTTGCAAAATATG
TTGACTATGACAAAGATTGTATGTATATACCTTTAATGTATTCTCATTTTCTTATGTATTTATAATGGCA
ATGATGATACTGATGATATTTTAAGATGATGCCAGACCACAGGCTGATTTCTGCGTCTTTTGCCGAACGC
AGTGCATGTGCGGTTGTTGTTTTTTGGAATAGTTTCAATTTTCGGACTGTCCGCTTTGATTTCAGTTTCT
TGGCTTATTCAAAAAGCAAAGTAAAGCCAAAAAAGCGAGATGGCAATACCAAATGCGGCAAAACGGTAGT
GGAAGGAAAGGGGTGCGGGGCAGCGGAAGGAAGGGTGGGGCGGGGCGTGGCGGGGTCTGTGGCTGGGCGC
GACGTCACCGACGTTGGAGCCACTCCTTTGACCATGTGTGCGTGTGTGTATTATTCGTGTCTCGCCACTC
GCCGGTTGTTTTTTTCTTTTTATCTCGCTCTCTCTAGCGCCATCTCGTACGCATGCTCAACGCACCGCAT
GTTGCCGTGTCCTTTATGCGTCATTTTGGCTCGAAATAGGCAATTATTTAAACAAAGATTAGTCAACGAA
AACGCTAAAATAAATAAGTCTACAATATGGTTACTTATTGCCATGTGTGTGCAGCCAACGATAGCAACAA
AAGCAACAACACAGTGGCTTTCCCTCTTTCACTTTTTGTTTGCAAGCGCGTGCGAGCAAGACGGCACGAC
CGGCAAACGCAATTACGCTGACAAAGAGCAGACGAAGTTTTGGCCGAAAAACATCAAGGCGCCTGATACG
AATGCATTTGCAATAACAATTGCGATATTTAATATTGTTTATGAAGCTGTTTGACTTCAAAACACACAAA
AAAAAAAATAAAACAAATTATTTGAAAGAGAATTAGGAATCGGACAGCTTATCGTTACGGGCTAACAGCA
CACCGAGACGAAATAGCTTACCTGACGTCACAGCCTCTGGAAGAACTGCCGCCAAGCAGAGAGAGAGAGA
AAAAGAGGGAGAGCAGCTTAGACCGCATGTGCTTGTGTGTGAGGCGTCTCTCTCTTCGTCTCCTGTTTGC
GCAAACGCATAGACTGCACTGAGAAAATCGATTACCTATTTTTTATGAATGAATATTTGCACTATTACTA
TTCAAAACTATTAAGATAGCAATCACATTCAATAGCCAAATACTATACCACCTGAGCGATGCAACGAAAT
GATCAATTTGAGCAAAAATGCTGCATATTTAGGACGGCATCATTATAGAAATGCTTCTTGCTGTGTACTT
TTCTCTCGTCTGGCAGCTGTTTCGCCGTTATTGTTAAAACCGGCTTAAGTTAGGTGTGTTTTCTACGACT
AGTGATGCCCCTACTAGAAGATGTGTGTTGCACAAATGTCCCTGAATAACCAATTTGAAGTGCAGATAGC
AGTAAACGTAAGCTAATATGAATATTATTTAACTGTAATGTTTTAATATCGCTGGACATTACTAATAAAC
CCACTATAAACACATGTACATATGTATGTTTTGGCATACAATGAGTAGTTGGGGAAAAAATGTGTAAAAG
CACCGTGACCATCACAGCATAAAGATAACCAGCTGAAGTATCGAATATGAGTAACCCCCAAATTGAATCA
CATGCCGCAACTGATAGGACCCATGGAAGTACACTCTTCATGGCGATATACAAGACACACACAAGCACGA
ACACCCAGTTGCGGAGGAAATTCTCCGTAAATGAAAACCCAATCGGCGAACAATTCATACCCATATATGG
TAAAAGTTTTGAACGCGACTTGAGAGCGGAGAGCATTGCGGCTGATAAGGTTTTAGCGCTAAGCGGGCTT
TATAAAACGGGCTGCGGGACCAGTTTTCATATCACTACCGTTTGAGTTCTTGTGCTGTGTGGATACTCCT
CCCGACACAAAGCCGCTCCATCAGCCAGCAGTCGTCTAATCCAGAGACCCCGGATCGGGGTACCAACATG
GTGAGCAAGGGCGAGGAGCTGTTCACCGGGGTGGTGCCCATCCTGGTCGAGCTGGACGGCGACGTAAACG
GCCACAAGTTCAGCGTGTCCGGCGAGGGCGAGGGCGATGCCACCTACGGCAAGCTGACCCTGAAGTTCAT
CTGCACCACCGGCAAGCTGCCCGTGCCCTGGCCCACCCTCGTGACCACCCTGACCTACGGCGTGCAGTGC
TTCAGCCGCTACCCCGACCACATGAAGCAGCACGACTTCTTCAAGTCCGCCATGCCCGAAGGCTACGTCC
AGGAGCGCACCATCTTCTTCAAGGACGACGGCAACTACAAGACCCGCGCCGAGGTGAAGTTCGAGGGCGA
CACCCTGGTGAACCGCATCGAGCTGAAGGGCATCGACTTCAAGGAGGACGGCAACATCCTGGGGCACAAG
CTGGAGTACAACTACAACAGCCACAACGTCTATATCATGGCCGACAAGCAGAAGAACGGCATCAAGGTGA
ACTTCAAGATCCGCCACAACATCGAGGACGGCAGCGTGCAGCTCGCCGACCACTACCAGCAGAACACCCC
CATCGGCGACGGCCCCGTGCTGCTGCCCGACAACCACTACCTGAGCACCCAGTCCGCCCTGAGCAAAGAC
CCCAACGAGAAGCGCGATCACATGGTCCTGCTGGAGTTCGTGACCGCCGCCGGGATCACTCTCGGCATGG
ACGAGCTGTACAAGCCAAGCTTGAATTCTGCAGATATCCAGCACAGTGGCGGCCGCATGGTGAACGTAAT
TAACGCGGAGATCATTAAGCAAAGCAAGCAATACAGGATCCTTGTCGAGAACGGCTTTAAAAAGGAAGAT
GTAGAGCGGGCATTAGTGATTGCTAATATGAACATCGAAGAGGCAGCCGATATGCTCCGTGCCAACTCAT
CCCTATCAATGGATGGTTGGCGTCGACATGATGAGTCCCTTGGATCTTATGCCGACCACAATAGTTCAAC
AAGCAGCGGTGGATTTGCTGGTCGTTACCCGGTCAACAGTGGACAACCTTCAATGTCCTTTCCTCATAAT
AACCTTATGAATAACATGGGAGGTACCGCTGTTACTGGAGGTAACAACAATACAAACATGACAGCTTTAC
AGGTGCAAAAGTATTTAAATCAAGGGCAACATGGTGTCGCTGTTGGACCGCAAGCCGTTGGTAATTCTTC
AGCAGTATCTGTCGGATTTGGTCAGAACACGTCTAACGCAGCAGTGGCAGGAGCAGCCTCTGCAAATATA
GCAGCAAATACAAACAACCAACCGTCTGGTCAGCAAATTCGCATGCTAGGCCAGCAAATTCAGTTGGCCA
TTCATAGTGGTTTCATATCTAGTCAGATATTGACTCAACCGCTAACTCAAACAACCCTTAACCTTTTAAA
CCAACTTCTTAGCAATATTAAGCATCTCCAGGCTGCACAGCAATCCCTTACCCGCGGGGGAAATGTCAAT
CCAATGGCAGTGAATGTGGCTATATCTAAATACAAGCAGCAAATCCAGAATTTACAGAACCAGATAAGTG
CACAACAGGCTGTGTATGTAAAACAGCAAAATATGCAACCAACTTCACAACAACAACAGCCCCAACAACA
GCAACTTCCTTCTGTTCATCTATAATCTAGAGGGCCCGCGGTTCGAAGGTAAGCCTATCCCTAACCCTCT
CCTCGGTCTCGATTCTACGCGTACCGGTCATCATCACCATCACCATTGAGTTTAAACCCGCTGATCAGCC
TCGACTGTGCCTTCTAAGGCCTGAGCTCGCTGATCAGCCTCGATCGAGGATCCAGACATGATAAGATACA
TTGATGAGTTTGGACAAACCACAACTAGAATGCAGTGAAAAAAATGCTTTATTTGTGAAATTTGTGATGC
TATTGCTTTATTTGTAACCATTATAAGCTGCAATAAACAAGTTAACAACAACAATTGCATTCATTTTATG
TTTCAGGTTCAGGGGGAGGTGTGGGAGGTTTTTTAAAGCAAGTAAAACCTCTACAAATGTGGTATGGCTG
ATTATGATCAGTCGACCGATGCCCTTGAGAGCCTTCAACCCAGTCAGCTCCTTCCGGTGGGCGCGGGGCA
TGACTATCGTCGCCGCACTTATGACTGTCTTCTTTATCATGCAACTCGTAGGACAGGTGCCGGCAGCGCT
CTGGGTCATTTTCGGCGAGGACCGCTTTCGCTGGAGCGCGACGATGATCGGCCTGTCGCTTGCGGTATTC
GGAATCTTGCACGCCCTCGCTCAAGCCTTCGTCACTGGTCCCGCCACCAAACGTTTCGGCGAGAAGCAGG
CCATTATCGCCGGCATGGCGGCCGACGCGCTGGGCTACGTCTTGCTGGCGTTCGCGACGCGAGGCTGGAT
GGCCTTCCCCATTATGATTCTTCTCGCTTCCGGCGGCATCGGGATGCCCGCGTTGCAGGCCATGCTGTCC
AGGCAGGTAGATGACGACCATCAGGGACAGCTTCAAGGATCGCTCGCGGCTCTTACCAGCCAGCAAAAGG
CCAGGAACCGTAAAAAGGCCGCGTTGCTGGCGTTTTTCCATAGGCTCCGCCCCCCTGACGAGCATCACAA
AAATCGACGCTCAAGTCAGAGGTGGCGAAACCCGACAGGACTATAAAGATACCAGGCGTTTCCCCCTGGA
AGCTCCCTCGTGCGCTCTCCTGTTCCGACCCTGCCGCTTACCGGATACCTGTCCGCCTTTCTCCCTTCGG
GAAGCGTGGCGCTTTCTCAATGCTCACGCTGTAGGTATCTCAGTTCGGTGTAGGTCGTTCGCTCCAAGCT
GGGCTGTGTGCACGAACCCCCCGTTCAGCCCGACCGCTGCGCCTTATCCGGTAACTATCGTCTTGAGTCC
AACCCGGTAAGACACGACTTATCGCCACTGGCAGCAGCCACTGGTAACAGGATTAGCAGAGCGAGGTATG
TAGGCGGTGCTACAGAGTTCTTGAAGTGGTGGCCTAACTACGGCTACACTAGAAGGACAGTATTTGGTAT
CTGCGCTCTGCTGAAGCCAGTTACCTTCGGAAAAAGAGTTGGTAGCTCTTGATCCGGCAAACAAACCACC
GCTGGTAGCGGTGGTTTTTTTGTTTGCAAGCAGCAGATTACGCGCAGAAAAAAAGGATCTCAAGAAGATC
CTTTGATCTTTTCTACGGGGTCTGACGCTCAGTGGAACGAAAACTCACGTTAAGGGATTTTGGTCATGAG
ATTATCAAAAAGGATCTTCACCTAGATCCTTTTAAATTAAAAATGAAGTTTTAAATCAATCTAAAGTATA
TATGAGTAAACTTGGTCTGACAGTTACCAATGCTTAATCAGTGAGGCACCTATCTCAGCGATCTGTCTAT
TTCGTTCATCCATAGTTGCCTGACTCCCCGTCGTGTAGATAACTACGATACGGGAGGGCTTACCATCTGG
CCCCAGTGCTGCAATGATACCGCGAGACCCACGCTCACCGGCTCCAGATTTATCAGCAATAAACCAGCCA
GCCGGAAGGGCCGAGCGCAGAAGTGGTCCTGCAACTTTATCCGCCTCCATCCAGTCTATTAATTGTTGCC
GGGAAGCTAGAGTAAGTAGTTCGCCAGTTAATAGTTTGCGCAACGTTGTTGCCATTGCTGCAGGCATCGT
GGTGTCACGCTCGTCGTTTGGTATGGCTTCATTCAGCTCCGGTTCCCAACGATCAAGGCGAGTTACATGA
TCCCCCATGTTGTGCAAAAAAGCGGTTAGCTCCTTCGGTCCTCCGATCGTTGTCAGAAGTAAGTTGGCCG
CAGTGTTATCACTCATGGTTATGGCAGCACTGCATAATTCTCTTACTGTCATGCCATCCGTAAGATGCTT
TTCTGTGACTGGTGAGTACTCAACCAAGTCATTCTGAGAATAGTGTATGCGGCGACCGAGTTGCTCTTGC
CCGGCGTCAACACGGGATAATACCGCGCCACATAGCAGAACTTTAAAAGTGCTCATCATTGGAAAACGTT
CTTCGGGGCGAAAACTCTCAAGGATCTTACCGCTGTTGAGATCCAGTTCGATGTAACCCACTCGTGCACC
CAACTGATCTTCAGCATCTTTTACTTTCACCAGCGTTTCTGGGTGAGCAAAAACAGGAAGGCAAAATGCC
GCAAAAAAGGGAATAAGGGCGACACGGAAATGTTGAATACTCATACTCTTCCTTTTTCAATATTATTGAA
GCATTTATCAGGGTTATTGTCTCATGAGCGGATACATATTTGAATGTATTTAGAAAAATAAACAAATAGG
GGTTCCGCGCACATTTCCCCGAAAAGTGCCACCTGACGTCTAAGAAACCATTATTATCATGACATTAACC
TATAAAAATAGGCGTATCACGAGGCCCTTTCGT
